Addgene plasmid #141701: TFORF0790
Purpose: Lentiviral vector for overexpressing transcription factor ORFs with unique 24-bp barcodes. Barcodes facilitate identification of transcription factors in pooled screens.
Depositing lab: Feng Zhang. Depositing organization: Broad Institute. Publication: A transcription factor atlas of directed differentiation. Joung J, Ma S, Tay T, Geiger-Schuller KR, Kirchgatterer PC, Verdine VK, Guo B, Arias-Garcia MA, Allen WE, Singh A, Kuksenko O, Abudayyeh OO, Gootenberg JS, Fu Z, Macrae RK, Buenrostro JD, Regev A, Zhang F. Cell. 2023 Jan 5;186(1):209-229.e26. doi: 10.1016/j.cell.2022.11.026. PubMed 36608654.
Backbone
  Vector backbone: pLX_TRC317
  Backbone manufacturer: Broad Institute Genetic Perturbation Platform
  Backbone size w/o insert (bp): 8264
  Vector type: Mammalian Expression, Lentiviral
  Selectable markers: Puromycin
Growth in bacteria
  Bacterial resistance: Ampicillin, 100 μg/mL
  Growth temperature: 37°C
  Growth strain: NEB Stable
  Copy number: High Copy
Gene/Insert
  Gene/Insert name: DBX1
  Species: H. sapiens (human)
  Insert size (bp): 1133
  Entrez Gene: DBX1
  Promoter: EF1a
  Cloning method: Unknown
  Sequencing primers: 5′ GGGTGGAGACTGAAGTTAGGCCAG; 3′ CACATAGCGTAAAAGGAGCAACATAG
Terms and licenses: Academic/Nonprofit Terms; Industry Terms: Not Available to Industry
Depositor comments: NM_001029865,ENST00000524983 . The transcription factor ORF portion of this plasmid was synthesized by Genewiz. Please test multiple small colonies in case of plasmid recombination. To make this collection available in a timely manner, a portion of this collection was not fully sequenced by Addgene. If an Addgene verified full plasmid sequence is not available, please contact us prior to placing an order to request the full sequence.
How to cite: TFORF0790 was a gift from Feng Zhang (Addgene plasmid # 141701 ; http://n2t.net/addgene:141701 ; RRID:Addgene_141701)
