[The description below was written by a language model from this plasmid's Addgene catalogue record and pLannotate feature annotations shown in this document.]
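Description:
TFORF0790 is a third-generation-style, self-inactivating lentiviral expression plasmid built on the pLX_TRC317 backbone, carrying the human transcription factor DBX1 as one member of a barcoded transcription factor ORF collection. In bacteria it is maintained through a high-copy ColE1/pUC-type origin and selected with ampicillin via the bla gene. An f1 origin and remnants of a lac/T7/T3 cloning region are also present in the backbone. The depositor notes that the plasmid can recombine, which is a common concern with LTR-containing vectors.

The viral portion begins with an RSV promoter fused to a truncated HIV-1 5' LTR, which drives production of the genomic RNA in packaging cells. It is followed by the Ψ packaging signal with a gag fragment, the Rev response element for Rev-dependent nuclear export, and a cPPT/CTS element. The region ends in a ΔU3 3' LTR that inactivates the LTR promoter after integration, with an SV40 polyadenylation signal downstream.

Two expression units lie between the LTRs. An SV40 early promoter/origin region precedes a puromycin N-acetyltransferase gene, allowing selection of transduced mammalian cells. A strong constitutive EF-1α promoter drives the DBX1 open reading frame, a homeodomain-family factor annotated as involved in ventral interneuron patterning. A WPRE downstream of the ORF enhances transcript stability and expression.

The record describes a unique 24-bp barcode associated with each ORF, although it is not annotated as a separate feature in the table. The barcode lets the construct be identified by sequencing, so this vector can be used for DBX1 overexpression alone or in pooled screens of directed differentiation.
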