Features (pLannotate 1.2.2; 31 found; start..end, strand, type, name):
      5..231     +  promoter       RSV promoter: Rous sarcoma virus enhancer/promoter
    232..412     +  LTR            5' LTR (truncated): truncated 5' long terminal repeat (LTR) from HIV-1
    459..584     +  misc_feature   HIV-1 Ψ: packaging signal of human immunodeficiency virus type 1
    568..931     +  CDS            HIV-1 gag (fragment): gag protein from human immunodeficiency virus 1; gag
   1077..1310    +  misc_feature   RRE: The Rev response element (RRE) of HIV-1 allows for Rev-dependent mRNA export from the nucleus to the cytoplasm.
   1687..1713    +  CDS            Rev (fragment): human immunodeficiency virus 1 (HIV-1) Rev protein; rev; enhances nuclear export of unspliced and incompletely spliced viral mRNAs
   1720..1743    +  promoter       SV40 promoter (fragment): SV40 early promoter
   1744..1815    +  promoter       SV40 promoter (fragment): SV40 enhancer and early promoter
   1839..1974    +  rep_origin     SV40 ori: SV40 origin of replication
   2020..2616    +  CDS            PuroR (fragment): puromycin N-acetyltransferase; pac from Streptomyces; confers resistance to puromycin
   2665..2782    +  misc_feature   cPPT/CTS: central polypurine tract and central termination sequence of HIV-1
   2847..2913    +  CDS            small t antigen (fragment): SV40 (simian virus 40) small t antigen
   2920..4098    +  promoter       EF-1α promoter: strong constitutive promoter for human elongation factor EF-1α
   4115..5143    +  CDS            DBX1: DBX1_HUMAN - Protein inferred from homology: Swiss-Prot protein existence level 3. Could have a role in patterning the central nervous system during embryogenesis. Has a key role in regulating the distinct phenotypic features that distinguish two major classes of ventral interneurons, V0 and V1 neurons. Regulates the transcription factor profile, neurotransmitter phenotype, intraspinal migratory path and axonal trajectory of V0 neurons, features that differentiate them from an adjacent set of V1 neurons (By similarity). From Homo sapiens (Human).
   5159..5212    +  promoter       U6 promoter (fragment): RNA polymerase III promoter for human U6 snRNA
   5254..5842    +  misc_feature   WPRE: woodchuck hepatitis virus posttranscriptional regulatory element
   5893..5912    +  misc_feature   cPPT/CTS (fragment): central polypurine tract and central termination sequence of HIV-1
   5914..6147    +  LTR            3' LTR (ΔU3): self-inactivating 3' long terminal repeat (LTR) from HIV-1
   6225..6346    +  polyA_signal   SV40 poly(A) signal: SV40 polyadenylation signal
   6386..6521    +  rep_origin     SV40 ori: SV40 origin of replication
   6542..6560    -  promoter       T7 promoter: promoter for bacteriophage T7 RNA polymerase
   6568..6723    +  CDS            lacZα (fragment): LacZα fragment of β-galactosidase; lacZ fragment
   6728..7156    +  rep_origin     f1 ori (sequence partly withheld): f1 bacteriophage origin of replication; arrow indicates direction of (+) strand synthesis
   7209..7313    +  promoter       AmpR promoter: bla
   7314..8174    +  CDS            AmpR: β-lactamase; bla; confers resistance to ampicillin, carbenicillin, and related antibiotics
   8345..8933    +  rep_origin     ori: high-copy-number ColE1/pMB1/pBR322/pUC origin of replication
   9116..9208    +  CDS            lacI (fragment): lac repressor; lacI; The lac repressor binds to the lac operator to inhibit transcription in E. coli. This inhibition can be relieved by adding lactose or isopropyl-β-D-thiogalactopyranoside (IPTG).
   9221..9242    +  protein_bind   CAP binding site: CAP binding activates transcription in the presence of cAMP. E. coli catabolite activator protein
   9257..9287    +  promoter       lac promoter: promoter for the E. coli lac operon
   9295..9311    +  protein_bind   lac operator: The lac repressor binds to the lac operator to inhibit transcription in E. coli. This inhibition can be relieved by adding lactose or isopropyl-β-D-thiogalactopyranoside (IPTG). lac repressor encoded by lacI
   9356..9374    +  promoter       T3 promoter: promoter for bacteriophage T3 RNA polymerase
>Addgene plasmid #141701 | TFORF0790 | addgene full sequence | sequence record 391485 | Addgene NGS Result
TTAATGTAGTCTTATGCAATACTCTTGTAGTCTTGCAACATGGTAACGATGAGTTAGCAACATGCCTTAC
AAGGAGAGAAAAAGCACCGTGCATGCCGATTGGTGGAAGTAAGGTGGTACGATCGTGCCTTATTAGGAAG
GCAACAGACGGGTCTGACATGGATTGGACGAACCACTGAATTGCCGCATTGCAGAGATATTGTATTTAAG
TGCCTAGCTCGATACATAAACGGGTCTCTCTGGTTAGACCAGATCTGAGCCTGGGAGCTCTCTGGCTAAC
TAGGGAACCCACTGCTTAAGCCTCAATAAAGCTTGCCTTGAGTGCTTCAAGTAGTGTGTGCCCGTCTGTT
GTGTGACTCTGGTAACTAGAGATCCCTCAGACCCTTTTAGTCAGTGTGGAAAATCTCTAGCAGTGGCGCC
CGAACAGGGACTTGAAAGCGAAAGGGAAACCAGAGGAGCTCTCTCGACGCAGGACTCGGCTTGCTGAAGC
GCGCACGGCAAGAGGCGAGGGGCGGCGACTGGTGAGTACGCCAAAAATTTTGACTAGCGGAGGCTAGAAG
GAGAGAGATGGGTGCGAGAGCGTCAGTATTAAGCGGGGGAGAATTAGATCGCGATGGGAAAAAATTCGGT
TAAGGCCAGGGGGAAAGAAAAAATATAAATTAAAACATATAGTATGGGCAAGCAGGGAGCTAGAACGATT
CGCAGTTAATCCTGGCCTGTTAGAAACATCAGAAGGCTGTAGACAAATACTGGGACAGCTACAACCATCC
CTTCAGACAGGATCAGAAGAACTTAGATCATTATATAATACAGTAGCAACCCTCTATTGTGTGCATCAAA
GGATAGAGATAAAAGACACCAAGGAAGCTTTAGACAAGATAGAGGAAGAGCAAAACAAAAGTAAGACCAC
CGCACAGCAAGCGGCCGCTGATCTTCAGACCTGGAGGAGGAGATATGAGGGACAATTGGAGAAGTGAATT
ATATAAATATAAAGTAGTAAAAATTGAACCATTAGGAGTAGCACCCACCAAGGCAAAGAGAAGAGTGGTG
CAGAGAGAAAAAAGAGCAGTGGGAATAGGAGCTTTGTTCCTTGGGTTCTTGGGAGCAGCAGGAAGCACTA
TGGGCGCAGCGTCAATGACGCTGACGGTACAGGCCAGACAATTATTGTCTGGTATAGTGCAGCAGCAGAA
CAATTTGCTGAGGGCTATTGAGGCGCAACAGCATCTGTTGCAACTCACAGTCTGGGGCATCAAGCAGCTC
CAGGCAAGAATCCTGGCTGTGGAAAGATACCTAAAGGATCAACAGCTCCTGGGGATTTGGGGTTGCTCTG
GAAAACTCATTTGCACCACTGCTGTGCCTTGGAATGCTAGTTGGAGTAATAAATCTCTGGAACAGATTTG
GAATCACACGACCTGGATGGAGTGGGACAGAGAAATTAACAATTACACAAGCTTAATACACTCCTTAATT
GAAGAATCGCAAAACCAGCAAGAAAAGAATGAACAAGAATTATTGGAATTAGATAAATGGGCAAGTTTGT
GGAATTGGTTTAACATAACAAATTGGCTGTGGTATATAAAATTATTCATAATGATAGTAGGAGGCTTGGT
AGGTTTAAGAATAGTTTTTGCTGTACTTTCTATAGTGAATAGAGTTAGGCAGGGATATTCACCATTATCG
TTTCAGACCCACCTCCCAACCCCGAGGGGACCCATGCATTGCATCTCAATTAGTCAGCAACCAGGTGTGG
AAAGTCCCCAGGCTCCCCAGCAGGCAGAAGTATGCAAAGCATGCGTCTCAATTAGTCAGCAACCATAGTC
CCGCCCCTAACTCCGCCCATCCCGCCCCTAACTCCGCCCAGTTCCGCCCATTCTCCGCCCCATGGCTGAC
TAATTTTTTTTATTTATGCAGAGGCCGAGGCCGCCTCGGCCTCTGAGCTATTCCAGAAGTAGTGAGGAGG
CTTTTTTGGAGGCCTAGGCTTTTGCAAAAAGCTTTCTAGAGGTACCACCGGAGCTTACCATGACCGAGTA
CAAGCCCACGGTGCGCCTCGCCACCCGCGACGACGTCCCCAGGGCCGTACGCACCCTCGCCGCCGCGTTC
GCCGACTACCCCGCCACGCGCCACACCGTCGATCCGGACCGCCACATCGAGCGGGTCACCGAGCTGCAAG
AACTCTTCCTCACGCGCGTCGGGCTCGACATCGGCAAGGTGTGGGTCGCGGACGACGGCGCCGCCGTGGC
GGTCTGGACCACGCCGGAGAGCGTCGAAGCGGGGGCGGTGTTCGCCGAGATCGGCCCGCGCATGGCCGAG
TTGAGCGGTTCCCGGCTGGCCGCGCAGCAACAGATGGAAGGCCTCCTGGCGCCGCACCGGCCCAAGGAGC
CCGCGTGGTTCCTGGCCACCGTCGGCGTCTCGCCCGACCACCAGGGCAAGGGTCTGGGCAGCGCCGTCGT
GCTCCCCGGAGTGGAGGCGGCCGAGCGCGCCGGGGTGCCCGCCTTCCTGGAGACCTCCGCGCCCCGCAAC
CTCCCCTTCTACGAGCGGCTCGGCTTCACCGTCACCGCCGACGTCGAGGTGCCCGAAGGACCGCGCACCT
GGTGCATGACCCGCAAGCCCGGTGCCAGTTAACGAATTCTAGATCTTGAGACAAATGGCAGTATTCATCC
ACAATTTTAAAAGAAAAGGGGGGATTGGGGGGTACAGTGCAGGGGAAAGAATAGTAGACATAATAGCAAC
AGACATACAAACTAAAGAATTACAAAAACAAATTACAAAAATTCAAAATTTTCGGGTTTATTACAGGGAC
AGCAGAGATCCACTTTGGCGCCGGCTCGAGGCCTGCAGGTGCAAAGATGGATAAAGTTTTAAACAGAGAG
GAATCTTTGCAGCTAATGGACCTTCTAGGTCTTGAAAGGAGTGGGAATTGGCTCCGGTGCCCGTCAGTGG
GCAGAGCGCACATCGCCCACAGTCCCCGAGAAGTTGGGGGGAGGGGTCGGCAATTGAACCGGTGCCTAGA
GAAGGTGGCGCGGGGTAAACTGGGAAAGTGATGTCGTGTACTGGCTCCGCCTTTTTCCCGAGGGTGGGGG
AGAACCGTATATAAGTGCAGTAGTCGCCGTGAACGTTCTTTTTCGCAACGGGTTTGCCGCCAGAACACAG
GTAAGTGCCGTGTGTGGTTCCCGCGGGCCTGGCCTCTTTACGGGTTATGGCCCTTGCGTGCCTTGAATTA
CTTCCACCTGGCTGCAGTACGTGATTCTTGATCCCGAGCTTCGGGTTGGAAGTGGGTGGGAGAGTTCGAG
GCCTTGCGCTTAAGGAGCCCCTTCGCCTCGTGCTTGAGTTGAGGCCTGGCCTGGGCGCTGGGGCCGCCGC
GTGCGAATCTGGTGGCACCTTCGCGCCTGTCTCGCTGCTTTCGATAAGTCTCTAGCCATTTAAAATTTTT
GATGACCTGCTGCGACGCTTTTTTTCTGGCAAGATAGTCTTGTAAATGCGGGCCAAGATCTGCACACTGG
TATTTCGGTTTTTGGGGCCGCGGGCGGCGACGGGGCCCGTGCGTCCCAGCGCACATGTTCGGCGAGGCGG
GGCCTGCGAGCGCGGCCACCGAGAATCGGACGGGGGTAGTCTCAAGCTGGCCGGCCTGCTCTGGTGCCTG
GCCTCGCGCCGCCGTGTATCGCCCCGCCCTGGGCGGCAAGGCTGGCCCGGTCGGCACCAGTTGCGTGAGC
GGAAAGATGGCCGCTTCCCGGCCCTGCTGCAGGGAGCTCAAAATGGAGGACGCGGCGCTCGGGAGAGCGG
GCGGGTGAGTCACCCACACAAAGGAAAAGGGCCTTTCCGTCCTCAGCCGTCGCTTCATGTGACTCCACGG
AGTACCGGGCGCCGTCCAGGCACCTCGATTAGTTCTCGAGCTTTTGGAGTACGTCGTCTTTAGGTTGGGG
GGAGGGGTTTTATGCGATGGAGTTTCCCCACACTGAGTGGGTGGAGACTGAAGTTAGGCCAGCTTGGCAC
TTGATGTAATTCTCCTTGGAATTTGCCCTTTTTGAGTTTGGATCTTGGTTCATTCTCAAGCCTCAGACAG
TGGTTCAAAGTTTTTTTCTTCCATTTCAGGTGTCGTGAGGCTAGCACCGCCACCATGATGTTCCCCGGCC
TCCTCGCGCCCCCCGCCGGGTACCCTAGCCTCCTGCGGCCCACGCCCACCTTGACGCTGCCCCAGTCCTT
GCAGTCGGCATTTTCCGGCCACTCCAGCTTCCTGGTGGAGGATCTGATCCGCATCAGCCGACCCCCCGCC
TACCTGCCCCGCAGCGTGCCCACCGCCAGCATGTCGCCGCCCAGGCAGGGGGCCCCCACGGCCCTCACCG
ACACGGGGGCCTCGGACCTGGGCTCCCCGGGTCCCGGCAGCCGACGGGGCGGCTCTCCGCCGACTGCCTT
CTCCCCTGCCAGCGAGACGACGTTTCTGAAGTTTGGAGTGAACGCCATCCTCTCCTCGGGGCCCAGAACA
GAAACATCCCCAGCCTTGCTCCAGAGCGTCCCTCCCAAGACCTTCGCCTTTCCCTACTTCGAAGGGTCTT
TTCAGCCTTTCATCAGATCTTCTTATTTCCCAGCTTCCTCCAGCGTGGTGCCCATCCCCGGGACCTTCTC
CTGGCCGCTGGCCGCGCGCGGGAAGCCTCGGCGGGGCATGCTGCGTCGAGCAGTCTTCTCCGACGTGCAG
CGGAAGGCGCTGGAGAAGATGTTCCAGAAGCAGAAGTACATCAGCAAGCCCGACCGCAAGAAGCTGGCGG
CCAAGCTGGGCCTGAAAGACTCGCAGGTGAAAATCTGGTTCCAGAACCGACGCATGAAATGGCGGAACTC
CAAGGAGCGCGAACTCCTGTCTAGCGGGGGCTGTCGCGAGCAGACCCTGCCCACCAAGCTCAATCCGCAC
CCGGACCTCAGCGACGTGGGCCAGAAGGGCCCTGGGAACGAAGAGGAGGAGGAGGGCCCGGGCAGCCCCA
GCCACCGCCTGGCCTACCACGCGTCCTCCGACCCCCAGCACCTGCGGGACCCGCGGCTGCCAGGGCCGCT
GCCCCCCTCGCCCGCGCACTCGAGCAGTCCCGGGAAACCTTCGGACTTCTCAGATTCCGAGGAGGAAGAG
GAGGGCGAGGAACAGGAGGAAATCACCGTGTCCTAGTAATGAACTAGTCCGTAACTTGAAAGTATTTCGA
TTTCTTGGCTTTATATATCTTGTGGAAAGGACGATAGCATGCGTCTGAGTCAAGTATTACGCGTTAAGTC
GACAATCAACCTCTGGATTACAAAATTTGTGAAAGATTGACTGGTATTCTTAACTATGTTGCTCCTTTTA
CGCTATGTGGATACGCTGCTTTAATGCCTTTGTATCATGCTATTGCTTCCCGTATGGCTTTCATTTTCTC
CTCCTTGTATAAATCCTGGTTGCTGTCTCTTTATGAGGAGTTGTGGCCCGTTGTCAGGCAACGTGGCGTG
GTGTGCACTGTGTTTGCTGACGCAACCCCCACTGGTTGGGGCATTGCCACCACCTGTCAGCTCCTTTCCG
GGACTTTCGCTTTCCCCCTCCCTATTGCCACGGCGGAACTCATCGCCGCCTGCCTTGCCCGCTGCTGGAC
AGGGGCTCGGCTGTTGGGCACTGACAATTCCGTGGTGTTGTCGGGGAAATCATCGTCCTTTCCTTGGCTG
CTCGCCTGTGTTGCCACCTGGATTCTGCGCGGGACGTCCTTCTGCTACGTCCCTTCGGCCCTCAATCCAG
CGGACCTTCCTTCCCGCGGCCTGCTGCCGGCTCTGCGGCCTCTTCCGCGTCTTCGCCTTCGCCCTCAGAC
GAGTCGGATCTCCCTTTGGGCCGCCTCCCCGCGTCGACTTTAAGACCAATGACTTACAAGGCAGCTGTAG
ATCTTAGCCACTTTTTAAAAGAAAAGGGGGGACTGGAAGGGCTAATTCACTCCCAACGAAGACAAGATCT
GCTTTTTGCTTGTACTGGGTCTCTCTGGTTAGACCAGATCTGAGCCTGGGAGCTCTCTGGCTAACTAGGG
AACCCACTGCTTAAGCCTCAATAAAGCTTGCCTTGAGTGCTTCAAGTAGTGTGTGCCCGTCTGTTGTGTG
ACTCTGGTAACTAGAGATCCCTCAGACCCTTTTAGTCAGTGTGGAAAATCTCTAGCAGTACGTATAGTAG
TTCATGTCATCTTATTATTCAGTATTTATAACTTGCAAAGAAATGAATATCAGAGAGTGAGAGGAACTTG
TTTATTGCAGCTTATAATGGTTACAAATAAAGCAATAGCATCACAAATTTCACAAATAAAGCATTTTTTT
CACTGCATTCTAGTTGTGGTTTGTCCAAACTCATCAATGTATCTTATCATGTCTGGCTCTAGCTATCCCG
CCCCTAACTCCGCCCATCCCGCCCCTAACTCCGCCCAGTTCCGCCCATTCTCCGCCCCATGGCTGACTAA
TTTTTTTTATTTATGCAGAGGCCGAGGCCGCCTCGGCCTCTGAGCTATTCCAGAAGTAGTGAGGAGGCTT
TTTTGGAGGCCTAGGGACGTACCCAATTCGCCCTATAGTGAGTCGTATTACGCGCGCTCACTGGCCGTCG
TTTTACAACGTCGTGACTGGGAAAACCCTGGCGTTACCCAACTTAATCGCCTTGCAGCACATCCCCCTTT
CGCCAGCTGGCGTAATAGCGAAGAGGCCCGCACCGATCGCCCTTCCCAACAGTTGCGCAGCCTGAATGGC
GAATGGG
[124 nt withheld, positions 6728-6851]
C
[91 nt withheld, positions 6853-6943]
A
[49 nt withheld, positions 6945-6993]
CCTTTGACGTTGGAGTCCACGTTCTTT
[37 nt withheld, positions 7021-7057]
ACCCTATCTCGGTCTATTCTTTTGATTTATAAGGGATTTTGCCGATTTCGGCCTATTGGTTAAAAAATGA
GCTGATTTAACAAAAATTTAACGCGAATTTTAACAAAATATTAACGCTTACAATTTAGGTGGCACTTTTC
GGGGAAATGTGCGCGGAACCCCTATTTGTTTATTTTTCTAAATACATTCAAATATGTATCCGCTCATGAG
ACAATAACCCTGATAAATGCTTCAATAATATTGAAAAAGGAAGAGTATGAGTATTCAACATTTCCGTGTC
GCCCTTATTCCCTTTTTTGCGGCATTTTGCCTTCCTGTTTTTGCTCACCCAGAAACGCTGGTGAAAGTAA
AAGATGCTGAAGATCAGTTGGGTGCACGAGTGGGTTACATCGAACTGGATCTCAACAGCGGTAAGATCCT
TGAGAGTTTTCGCCCCGAAGAACGTTTTCCAATGATGAGCACTTTTAAAGTTCTGCTATGTGGCGCGGTA
TTATCCCGTATTGACGCCGGGCAAGAGCAACTCGGTCGCCGCATACACTATTCTCAGAATGACTTGGTTG
AGTACTCACCAGTCACAGAAAAGCATCTTACGGATGGCATGACAGTAAGAGAATTATGCAGTGCTGCCAT
AACCATGAGTGATAACACTGCGGCCAACTTACTTCTGACAACGATCGGAGGACCGAAGGAGCTAACCGCT
TTTTTGCACAACATGGGGGATCATGTAACTCGCCTTGATCGTTGGGAACCGGAGCTGAATGAAGCCATAC
CAAACGACGAGCGTGACACCACGATGCCTGTAGCAATGGCAACAACGTTGCGCAAACTATTAACTGGCGA
ACTACTTACTCTAGCTTCCCGGCAACAATTAATAGACTGGATGGAGGCGGATAAAGTTGCAGGACCACTT
CTGCGCTCGGCCCTTCCGGCTGGCTGGTTTATTGCTGATAAATCTGGAGCCGGTGAGCGTGGGTCTCGCG
GTATCATTGCAGCACTGGGGCCAGATGGTAAGCCCTCCCGTATCGTAGTTATCTACACGACGGGGAGTCA
GGCAACTATGGATGAACGAAATAGACAGATCGCTGAGATAGGTGCCTCACTGATTAAGCATTGGTAACTG
TCAGACCAAGTTTACTCATATATACTTTAGATTGATTTAAAACTTCATTTTTAATTTAAAAGGATCTAGG
TGAAGATCCTTTTTGATAATCTCATGACCAAAATCCCTTAACGTGAGTTTTCGTTCCACTGAGCGTCAGA
CCCCGTAGAAAAGATCAAAGGATCTTCTTGAGATCCTTTTTTTCTGCGCGTAATCTGCTGCTTGCAAACA
AAAAAACCACCGCTACCAGCGGTGGTTTGTTTGCCGGATCAAGAGCTACCAACTCTTTTTCCGAAGGTAA
CTGGCTTCAGCAGAGCGCAGATACCAAATACTGTTCTTCTAGTGTAGCCGTAGTTAGGCCACCACTTCAA
GAACTCTGTAGCACCGCCTACATACCTCGCTCTGCTAATCCTGTTACCAGTGGCTGCTGCCAGTGGCGAT
AAGTCGTGTCTTACCGGGTTGGACTCAAGACGATAGTTACCGGATAAGGCGCAGCGGTCGGGCTGAACGG
GGGGTTCGTGCACACAGCCCAGCTTGGAGCGAACGACCTACACCGAACTGAGATACCTACAGCGTGAGCT
ATGAGAAAGCGCCACGCTTCCCGAAGGGAGAAAGGCGGACAGGTATCCGGTAAGCGGCAGGGTCGGAACA
GGAGAGCGCACGAGGGAGCTTCCAGGGGGAAACGCCTGGTATCTTTATAGTCCTGTCGGGTTTCGCCACC
TCTGACTTGAGCGTCGATTTTTGTGATGCTCGTCAGGGGGGCGGAGCCTATGGAAAAACGCCAGCAACGC
GGCCTTTTTACGGTTCCTGGCCTTTTGCTGGCCTTTTGCTCACATGTTCTTTCCTGCGTTATCCCCTGAT
TCTGTGGATAACCGTATTACCGCCTTTGAGTGAGCTGATACCGCTCGCCGCAGCCGAACGACCGAGCGCA
GCGAGTCAGTGAGCGAGGAAGCGGAAGAGCGCCCAATACGCAAACCGCCTCTCCCCGCGCGTTGGCCGAT
TCATTAATGCAGCTGGCACGACAGGTTTCCCGACTGGAAAGCGGGCAGTGAGCGCAACGCAATTAATGTG
AGTTAGCTCACTCATTAGGCACCCCAGGCTTTACACTTTATGCTTCCGGCTCGTATGTTGTGTGGAATTG
TGAGCGGATAACAATTTCACACAGGAAACAGCTATGACCATGATTACGCCAAGCGCGCAATTAACCCTCA
CTAAAGGGAACAAAAGCTGGAGCTGCAAGC
