>Addgene plasmid #141701 | TFORF0790 | depositor partial sequence | sequence record 277240 | Insert
ACCGCCACCATGATGTTCCCCGGCCTCCTCGCGCCCCCCGCCGGGTACCCTAGCCTCCTGCGGCCCACGC
CCACCTTGACGCTGCCCCAGTCCTTGCAGTCGGCATTTTCCGGCCACTCCAGCTTCCTGGTGGAGGATCT
GATCCGCATCAGCCGACCCCCCGCCTACCTGCCCCGCAGCGTGCCCACCGCCAGCATGTCGCCGCCCAGG
CAGGGGGCCCCCACGGCCCTCACCGACACGGGGGCCTCGGACCTGGGCTCCCCGGGTCCCGGCAGCCGAC
GGGGCGGCTCTCCGCCGACTGCCTTCTCCCCTGCCAGCGAGACGACGTTTCTGAAGTTTGGAGTGAACGC
CATCCTCTCCTCGGGGCCCAGAACAGAAACATCCCCAGCCTTGCTCCAGAGCGTCCCTCCCAAGACCTTC
GCCTTTCCCTACTTCGAAGGGTCTTTTCAGCCTTTCATCAGATCTTCTTATTTCCCAGCTTCCTCCAGCG
TGGTGCCCATCCCCGGGACCTTCTCCTGGCCGCTGGCCGCGCGCGGGAAGCCTCGGCGGGGCATGCTGCG
TCGAGCAGTCTTCTCCGACGTGCAGCGGAAGGCGCTGGAGAAGATGTTCCAGAAGCAGAAGTACATCAGC
AAGCCCGACCGCAAGAAGCTGGCGGCCAAGCTGGGCCTGAAAGACTCGCAGGTGAAAATCTGGTTCCAGA
ACCGACGCATGAAATGGCGGAACTCCAAGGAGCGCGAACTCCTGTCTAGCGGGGGCTGTCGCGAGCAGAC
CCTGCCCACCAAGCTCAATCCGCACCCGGACCTCAGCGACGTGGGCCAGAAGGGCCCTGGGAACGAAGAG
GAGGAGGAGGGCCCGGGCAGCCCCAGCCACCGCCTGGCCTACCACGCGTCCTCCGACCCCCAGCACCTGC
GGGACCCGCGGCTGCCAGGGCCGCTGCCCCCCTCGCCCGCGCACTCGAGCAGTCCCGGGAAACCTTCGGA
CTTCTCAGATTCCGAGGAGGAAGAGGAGGGCGAGGAACAGGAGGAAATCACCGTGTCCTAGTAATGAACT
AGTCCGTAACTTGAAAGTATTTCGATTTCTTGGCTTTATATATCTTGTGGAAAGGACGATAGCATGCGTC
TGAGTCAAGTATT
