>Addgene plasmid #141701 | TFORF0790 | depositor partial sequence | sequence record 277241 | Barcode
TAGCATGCGTCTGAGTCAAGTATT
